Addgene plasmid #212347: pTwist-SARS-CoV-2 Spike-deltaC18 K417N (AAT)
Purpose: Encodes SARS-CoV-2 spike K417N for pseudovirus production
Depositing lab: Alejandro Balazs. Depositing organization: Massachusetts General Hospital. Publication: Ongoing evolution of SARS-CoV-2 drives escape from mRNA vaccine-induced humoral immunity. Roederer AL, Cao Y, Denis KS, Sheehan ML, Li CJ, Lam EC, Gregory DJ, Poznansky MC, Iafrate AJ, Canaday DH, Gravenstein S, Garcia-Beltran WF, Balazs AB. medRxiv [Preprint]. 2024 Mar 7:2024.03.05.24303815. doi: 10.1101/2024.03.05.24303815. PubMed 38496628.
Backbone
  Vector backbone: pTwist-CMV-BetaGlobin-WPRE-Neo
  Backbone manufacturer: Twist
  Vector type: Mammalian Expression
Growth in bacteria
  Bacterial resistance: Ampicillin, 100 μg/mL
  Growth temperature: 37°C
  Growth strain: DH5alpha
  Copy number: High Copy
Gene/Insert
  Gene/Insert name: SARS-CoV-2 Spike K417N
  Species: Severe acute respiratory syndrome coronavirus 2
  Mutation: K417N
  Entrez Gene: S (a.k.a. GU280_gp02, spike glycoprotein)
  Promoter: CAG
  Cloning method: Ligation Independent Cloning
Terms and licenses: Academic/Nonprofit Terms; Industry Terms: Not Available to Industry
Depositor comments: Please visit https://www.medrxiv.org/content/10.1101/2024.03.05.24303815v1 for medRxiv preprint.
How to cite: pTwist-SARS-CoV-2 Spike-deltaC18 K417N (AAT) was a gift from Alejandro Balazs (Addgene plasmid # 212347 ; http://n2t.net/addgene:212347 ; RRID:Addgene_212347)
