[The description below was written by a language model from this plasmid's Addgene catalogue record and pLannotate feature annotations shown in this document.]
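Description:
pTwist-SARS-CoV-2 Spike-deltaC18 K417N (AAT) is a 10,462 nt mammalian expression plasmid built on the Twist pTwist-CMV-BetaGlobin-WPRE-Neo backbone. It encodes the SARS-CoV-2 spike glycoprotein carrying the K417N substitution; the "(AAT)" in the name presumably indicates the asparagine codon used. The name also indicates deletion of the C-terminal 18 residues, a truncation commonly used to improve spike incorporation into pseudotyped particles. This fits the annotated 3,765 nt spike reading frame, which is slightly shorter than a full-length spike gene. The plasmid replicates in E. coli at high copy from a ColE1/pUC-type origin and is selected with ampicillin through the AmpR β-lactamase gene.

The catalogue lists the promoter as CAG. However, the backbone name and the feature table instead point to a CMV enhancer with CMV promoter elements followed by a truncated human β-globin intron, which lies immediately upstream of the spike start on the circular map. The two sources therefore do not fully agree. Downstream of the spike gene, a WPRE boosts transcript stability and expression. The only poly(A) element annotated after it is an SV40 signal shown on the reverse strand. A separate cassette, consisting of the SV40 early promoter, neo and a bGH poly(A) signal, allows G418 selection in mammalian cells. The expression region is flanked by short β-globin insulator elements, T7 and rrnG terminators, and a synthetic poly(A) signal, which help isolate it from read-through transcription.

The stated purpose is pseudovirus production. The plasmid supplies a mutant spike envelope protein by transfection of producer cells, and the associated study concerns SARS-CoV-2 escape from vaccine-induced antibody immunity. The packaging and reporter components needed to make pseudovirus are not part of this plasmid.
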