Features (pLannotate 1.2.2; 21 found; start..end, strand, type, name):
      1..3765    +  CDS            S: SPIKE_SARS2 - Experimental evidence at protein level: Swiss-Prot protein existence level 1. [Spike glycoprotein]: May down-regulate host tetherin (BST2) by lysosomal degradation, thereby counteracting its antiviral activity. From Severe acute respiratory syndrome coronavirus 2 (2019-nCoV) (SARS-CoV-2).
   3839..4427    +  misc_feature   WPRE: woodchuck hepatitis virus posttranscriptional regulatory element
   4480..4601    -  polyA_signal   SV40 poly(A) signal: SV40 polyadenylation signal
   4624..4693    -  CDS            large T antigen (fragment): large T antigen from SV40 (simian virus 40)
   4716..4762    +  terminator     T7 terminator: transcription terminator for bacteriophage T7 RNA polymerase
   4792..4928    +  terminator     rrnG terminator: transcription terminator from the E. coli ribosomal RNA rrnG operon (Albrechtsen et al., 1991)
   4973..5044    +  misc_feature   3' β-globin insulator: insulator downstream of the human β-globin locus (Farrell et al., 2002)
   5089..5285    +  promoter       SV40 promoter: SV40 early promoter
   5299..6090    +  CDS            neo: KKA2_KLEPN - Also known as kan, nptII. Experimental evidence at protein level: Swiss-Prot protein existence level 1. Resistance to kanamycin, neomycin, paromomycin, ribostamycin, butirosin and gentamicin B. From Klebsiella pneumoniae.
   6104..6328    +  polyA_signal   bGH poly(A) signal: bovine growth hormone polyadenylation signal
   6524..7112    -  rep_origin     ori: high-copy-number ColE1/pMB1/pBR322/pUC origin of replication
   7284..7348    -  CDS            bla(M) (fragment): β-lactamase lacking the signal sequence; bla(M); allows cytosolic expression of β-lactamase
   7858..8718    +  CDS            AmpR: β-lactamase; bla; confers resistance to ampicillin, carbenicillin, and related antibiotics
   8731..8867    +  terminator     rrnG terminator: transcription terminator from the E. coli ribosomal RNA rrnG operon (Albrechtsen et al., 1991)
   9019..9090    +  misc_feature   5' β-globin insulator: insulator upstream of the human β-globin locus (Farrell et al., 2002)
   9095..9141    -  terminator     T7 terminator: transcription terminator for bacteriophage T7 RNA polymerase
   9159..9207    -  polyA_signal   poly(A) signal: synthetic polyadenylation signal
   9288..9591    +  enhancer       CMV enhancer: human cytomegalovirus immediate early enhancer
   9664..9681    -  promoter       CMV promoter (fragment): human cytomegalovirus (CMV) immediate early promoter
   9744..9795    +  promoter       CMVd2 promoter: truncated human cytomegalovirus (CMV) immediate early promoter that yields moderately reduced expression relative to the full-length promoter
   9929..10404   +  intron         β-globin intron: internally truncated intron from human β-globin
>Addgene plasmid #212347 | pTwist-SARS-CoV-2 Spike-deltaC18 K417N (AAT) | addgene full sequence | sequence record 431597 | Addgene NGS Result
ATGTTTGTGTTCCTCGTTCTCCTGCCCCTCGTTTCTTCCCAATGCGTGAACCTCACAACTAGAACGCAGC
TCCCACCCGCTTACACGAACTCTTTTACTCGTGGAGTATACTATCCCGATAAAGTCTTTAGGTCCAGTGT
CCTTCATTCTACTCAAGACCTTTTCCTGCCATTCTTCTCAAATGTCACCTGGTTCCATGCTATCCACGTT
TCTGGCACCAACGGAACTAAACGATTTGATAATCCCGTCTTGCCATTTAACGATGGCGTATACTTTGCCT
CAACGGAGAAGTCCAACATTATCCGGGGATGGATATTTGGCACCACCCTGGACTCCAAGACACAGTCTCT
CCTCATTGTGAACAACGCCACCAATGTCGTCATCAAAGTCTGTGAATTTCAATTTTGTAACGATCCCTTT
CTCGGGGTTTATTATCATAAGAATAACAAGTCTTGGATGGAGTCAGAGTTCCGCGTTTACAGTTCCGCTA
ACAACTGTACTTTTGAGTACGTTTCCCAACCATTTCTCATGGATCTTGAAGGGAAGCAAGGCAACTTCAA
GAATCTCCGCGAATTTGTGTTTAAGAATATAGACGGCTACTTCAAAATTTATAGCAAGCATACCCCGATA
AATCTGGTTCGGGATCTCCCTCAAGGCTTCTCCGCGTTGGAACCCCTCGTGGACTTGCCGATTGGCATCA
ACATCACCCGGTTCCAAACCCTTCTTGCCCTTCATCGAAGCTACCTCACGCCTGGCGACAGTAGTAGTGG
TTGGACAGCGGGCGCAGCAGCCTACTATGTGGGATATTTGCAACCACGCACCTTTCTTCTCAAATATAAC
GAAAACGGAACAATTACCGATGCCGTAGACTGTGCCCTCGATCCCCTGTCCGAAACTAAATGCACACTCA
AGTCCTTCACAGTTGAGAAAGGCATATACCAAACCAGTAACTTCCGCGTCCAACCCACCGAATCCATTGT
TCGATTCCCTAACATCACCAATTTGTGTCCTTTCGGTGAAGTATTTAATGCCACTCGATTTGCATCAGTT
TATGCCTGGAATCGCAAGCGAATATCAAATTGTGTTGCAGATTATAGTGTCCTGTATAATAGCGCATCAT
TCAGCACTTTTAAGTGTTATGGGGTCAGCCCTACGAAATTGAATGACTTGTGTTTTACCAACGTTTACGC
AGATTCTTTCGTCATACGCGGCGACGAAGTCCGACAGATTGCACCGGGGCAAACCGGAAATATAGCAGAC
TATAATTATAAGTTGCCGGATGACTTCACCGGCTGCGTTATAGCATGGAACTCCAATAATCTCGATTCAA
AAGTCGGCGGCAACTATAATTATCTTTACCGCCTGTTTCGCAAGTCAAATCTGAAGCCCTTTGAACGTGA
CATCTCCACCGAAATTTATCAAGCTGGCAGCACCCCATGTAATGGAGTGGAAGGGTTTAACTGTTATTTT
CCCCTTCAATCATACGGATTTCAACCAACAAATGGGGTGGGCTATCAACCATATCGGGTGGTAGTCTTGA
GCTTTGAGCTGCTCCACGCACCGGCTACAGTTTGCGGACCGAAGAAAAGCACTAACCTGGTGAAGAATAA
ATGTGTGAACTTCAACTTTAATGGGCTCACCGGAACAGGGGTGCTGACAGAATCAAACAAGAAATTTCTC
CCTTTTCAACAATTTGGTAGAGACATTGCCGATACCACAGATGCCGTCCGCGATCCGCAAACACTGGAAA
TCCTCGATATAACACCCTGTAGCTTCGGCGGGGTCAGCGTGATAACTCCCGGAACGAACACATCCAACCA
AGTGGCTGTCCTGTATCAAGATGTCAACTGTACCGAAGTCCCTGTGGCGATACACGCCGACCAACTGACA
CCCACCTGGAGAGTCTACTCAACAGGTTCCAATGTCTTTCAAACTAGAGCGGGTTGTCTCATTGGCGCTG
AGCATGTCAATAATTCATACGAATGTGATATTCCTATTGGGGCAGGAATCTGTGCGTCTTATCAAACTCA
AACGAACTCACCACGGCGCGCTCGCTCAGTAGCCAGCCAGTCCATAATCGCCTATACCATGAGTCTCGGG
GCTGAGAACTCCGTGGCTTATTCAAACAATTCCATCGCAATCCCAACTAACTTTACCATTAGCGTTACCA
CGGAAATCTTGCCCGTCAGCATGACTAAGACGAGCGTAGACTGTACGATGTATATCTGTGGGGATTCCAC
CGAGTGTAGCAACCTCTTGCTTCAATACGGGTCTTTCTGTACTCAACTCAACCGAGCATTGACCGGAATT
GCGGTCGAACAAGACAAGAATACCCAAGAGGTGTTCGCACAAGTAAAGCAAATATACAAAACGCCGCCAA
TCAAAGATTTTGGCGGGTTTAATTTTAGCCAAATACTGCCAGACCCATCTAAGCCTTCAAAACGCAGCTT
TATCGAGGATCTGCTGTTCAACAAAGTTACGTTGGCTGACGCGGGTTTCATTAAGCAGTATGGGGATTGT
TTGGGAGACATTGCGGCCCGCGACCTTATCTGTGCTCAAAAATTCAATGGGTTGACAGTTCTGCCCCCTC
TGCTCACTGATGAGATGATTGCACAGTATACATCAGCATTGTTGGCAGGAACCATTACATCCGGCTGGAC
TTTTGGCGCGGGTGCGGCCCTTCAAATACCTTTCGCTATGCAAATGGCTTACAGATTCAATGGGATTGGT
GTCACGCAAAATGTATTGTATGAAAATCAGAAGCTGATCGCTAATCAATTTAACAGCGCGATTGGCAAGA
TCCAAGATTCACTGTCAAGCACAGCGTCCGCCCTCGGCAAACTCCAAGATGTTGTGAATCAAAACGCCCA
GGCCCTGAATACCCTCGTGAAGCAACTGAGTTCTAACTTCGGCGCAATCTCCAGCGTCCTCAACGACATA
TTGTCCAGACTTGATAAGGTGGAAGCCGAGGTGCAAATTGATCGGCTCATCACAGGCAGGCTCCAGTCAC
TCCAAACTTATGTGACACAACAGTTGATCCGGGCTGCTGAGATACGAGCAAGCGCCAACCTGGCCGCCAC
TAAAATGTCAGAGTGCGTGCTCGGGCAGTCCAAACGGGTTGACTTTTGTGGCAAGGGCTATCACTTGATG
TCCTTCCCCCAATCCGCCCCACATGGAGTGGTCTTTCTCCACGTCACTTATGTCCCTGCTCAAGAGAAGA
ACTTTACGACAGCTCCAGCAATCTGTCACGATGGCAAAGCGCACTTTCCCAGGGAAGGCGTTTTCGTCAG
TAATGGCACGCATTGGTTTGTGACCCAAAGGAATTTCTATGAACCCCAAATCATAACCACTGACAATACA
TTTGTCTCAGGCAACTGTGATGTGGTCATTGGGATCGTGAACAACACGGTATATGATCCCCTGCAACCCG
AGTTGGATAGCTTCAAAGAGGAATTGGATAAATACTTTAAGAATCATACTTCACCCGATGTTGATCTCGG
GGACATATCAGGAATAAATGCAAGTGTCGTCAACATTCAGAAAGAGATTGATCGCCTTAATGAGGTCGCC
AAGAACTTGAATGAATCTTTGATCGACTTGCAAGAACTGGGCAAATACGAACAATATATTAAATGGCCCT
GGTACATTTGGTTGGGCTTTATCGCCGGACTTATAGCTATCGTTATGGTCACAATTATGTTGTGCTGTAT
GACTAGCTGTTGTTCCTGCTTGAAAGGATGTTGCAGTTGCGGATCTTGTTGTAAATAAAGGATCCTCTAG
AAGTTGTCTCCTCCTGCACTGACTGACTGATACAATCGATTTCTGGATCCGCAGGCCTAATCAACCTCTG
GATTACAAAATTTGTGAAAGATTGACTGGTATTCTTAACTATGTTGCTCCTTTTACGCTATGTGGATACG
CTGCTTTAATGCCTTTGTATCATGCTATTGCTTCCCGTATGGCTTTCATTTTCTCCTCCTTGTATAAATC
CTGGTTGCTGTCTCTTTATGAGGAGTTGTGGCCCGTTGTCAGGCAACGTGGCGTGGTGTGCACTGTGTTT
GCTGACGCAACCCCCACTGGTTGGGGCATTGCCACCACCTGTCAGCTCCTTTCCGGGACTTTCGCTTTCC
CCCTCCCTATTGCCACGGCGGAACTCATCGCCGCCTGCCTTGCCCGCTGCTGGACAGGGGCTCGGCTGTT
GGGCACTGACAATTCCGTGGTGTTGTCGGGGAAGCTGACGTCCTTTCCATGGCTGCTCGCCTGTGTTGCC
ACCTGGATTCTGCGCGGGACGTCCTTCTGCTACGTCCCTTCGGCCCTCAATCCAGCGGACCTTCCTTCCC
GCGGCCTGCTGCCGGCTCTGCGGCCTCTTCCGCGTCTTCGCCTTCGCCCTCAGACGAGTCGGATCTCCCT
TTGGGCCGCCTCCCCGCCTGTCTAGCTTGACTGACTGAGATACAGCGTACCTTCAGCTCACAGACATGAT
AAGATACATTGATGAGTTTGGACAAACCACAACTAGAATGCAGTGAAAAAAATGCTTTATTTGTGAAATT
TGTGATGCTATTGCTTTATTTGTAACCATTATAAGCTGCAATAAACAAGTTAACAACAACAATTGCATTC
ATTTTATGTTTCAGGTTCAGGGGGAGGTGTGGGAGGTTTTTTAAAGCAAGTAAAACCTCTACAAATGTGG
TATTGGCCCATCTCTATCGGTATCGTAGCATAACCCCTTGGGGCCTCTAAACGGGTCTTGAGGGGTTTTT
TGTGCCCCTCGGGCCGGATTGCTATCTACCGGCATTGGCGCAGAAAAAAATGCCTGATGCGACGCTGCGC
GTCTTATACTCCCACATATGCCAGATTCAGCAACGGATACGGCTTCCCCAACTTGCCCACTTCCATACGT
GTCCTCCTTACCAGAAATTTATCCTTAAGGTCGTCAGCTATCCTGCAGGCGATCTCTCGATTTCGATCAA
GACATTCCTTTAATGGTCTTTTCTGGACACCACTAGGGGTCAGAAGTAGTTCATCAAACTTTCTTCCCTC
CCTAATCTCATTGGTTACCTTGGGCTATCGAAACTTAATTAAGCGATCTGCATCTCAATTAGTCAGCAAC
CATAGTCCCGCCCCTAACTCCGCCCATCCCGCCCCTAACTCCGCCCAGTTCCGCCCATTCTCCGCCCCAT
CGCTGACTAATTTTTTTTATTTATGCAGAGGCCGAGGCCGCCTCGGCCTCTGAGCTATTCCAGAAGTAGT
GAGGAGGCTTTTTTGGAGGCCTAGGCTTTTGCAAAGGAGGTAGCCAACATGATTGAACAAGATGGATTGC
ACGCAGGTTCTCCCGCCGCTTGGGTGGAGAGGCTATTCGGCTATGACTGGGCACAACAGACAATCGGCTG
CTCTGATGCCGCCGTGTTCCGGCTGTCAGCGCAGGGGCGCCCGGTTCTTTTTGTCAAGACCGACCTGTCC
GGTGCCCTGAATGAACTCCAGGACGAGGCAGCGCGGCTATCGTGGCTGGCCACGACGGGCGTTCCTTGCG
CAGCTGTGCTCGACGTTGTCACTGAAGCGGGAAGGGACTGGCTGCTATTGGGCGAAGTGCCGGGGCAGGA
TCTCCTGTCATCTCACCTTGCTCCTGCCGAGAAAGTATCCATCATGGCTGATGCAATGCGGCGGCTGCAT
ACGCTTGATCCGGCTACCTGCCCATTCGACCACCAAGCGAAACATCGCATCGAGCGAGCACGTACTCGGA
TGGAAGCCGGTCTTGTCGATCAGGATGATCTGGACGAAGAGCATCAGGGGCTCGCGCCAGCCGAACTGTT
CGCCAGGCTCAAGGCGCGGATGCCCGACGGCGAGGATCTCGTCGTGACCCACGGCGATGCCTGCTTGCCG
AATATCATGGTGGAAAATGGCCGCTTTTCTGGATTCATCGACTGTGGCCGGCTGGGTGTGGCGGACCGCT
ATCAGGACATAGCGTTGGCTACCCGTGATATTGCTGAAGAGCTTGGCGGCGAATGGGCTGACCGCTTCCT
CGTGCTTTACGGTATCGCCGCTCCCGATTCGCAGCGCATCGCCTTCTATCGCCTTCTTGACGAGTTCTTC
TAGTATGTAAGCCCTGTGCCTTCTAGTTGCCAGCCATCTGTTGTTTGCCCCTCCCCCGTGCCTTCCTTGA
CCCTGGAAGGTGCCACTCCCACTGTCCTTTCCTAATAAAATGAGGAAATTGCATCGCATTGTCTGAGTAG
GTGTCATTCTATTCTGGGGGGTGGGGTGGGGCAGGACAGCAAGGGGGAGGATTGGGAAGACAATAGCAGG
CATGCTGGGGATGCGGTGGGCTCTATGGTTAATTAACCAGTCAAGTCAGCTACTTGGCGAGATCGACTTG
TCTGGGTTTCGACTACGCTCAGAATTGCGTCAGTCAAGTTCGATCTGGTCCTTGCTATTGCACCCGTTCT
CCGATTACGAGTTTCATTTAAATCATGTGAGCAAAAGGCCAGCAAAAGGCCAGGAACCGTAAAAAGGCCG
CGTTGCTGGCGTTTTTCCATAGGCTCCGCCCCCCTGACGAGCATCACAAAAATCGACGCTCAAGTCAGAG
GTGGCGAAACCCGACAGGACTATAAAGATACCAGGCGTTTCCCCCTGGAAGCTCCCTCGTGCGCTCTCCT
GTTCCGACCCTGCCGCTTACCGGATACCTGTCCGCCTTTCTCCCTTCGGGAAGCGTGGCGCTTTCTCATA
GCTCACGCTGTAGGTATCTCAGTTCGGTGTAGGTCGTTCGCTCCAAGCTGGGCTGTGTGCACGAACCCCC
CGTTCAGCCCGACCGCTGCGCCTTATCCGGTAACTATCGTCTTGAGTCCAACCCGGTAAGACACGACTTA
TCGCCACTGGCAGCAGCCACTGGTAACAGGATTAGCAGAGCGAGGTATGTAGGCGGTGCTACAGAGTTCT
TGAAGTGGTGGCCTAACTACGGCTACACTAGAAGAACAGTATTTGGTATCTGCGCTCTGCTGAAGCCAGT
TACCTTCGGAAAAAGAGTTGGTAGCTCTTGATCCGGCAAACAAACCACCGCTGGTAGCGGTGGTTTTTTT
GTTTGCAAGCAGCAGATTACGCGCAGAAAAAAAGGATCTCAAGAAGATCCTTTGATCTTTTCTACGGGGT
CTGACGCTCAGTGGAACGAAAACTCACGTTAAGGGATTTTGGTCATGAGATTATCAAAAAGGATCTTCAC
CTAGATCCTTTTAAATTAAAAATGAAGTTTTAAATCAATCTAAAGTATATATGAGTAAACTTGGTCTGAC
AGTTACCAATGCTTAATCAGTGAGGCACCTATCTCAGCGATCTGTCTATTTCGTTCATCCATAGTTGCAT
TTAAATTTCCGAACTCTCCAAGGCCCTCGTCGGAAAATCTTCAAACCTTTCGTCCGATCCATCTTGCAGG
CTACCTCTCGAACGAACTATCGCAAGTCTCTTGGCCGGCCTTGCGCCTTGGCTATTGCTTGGCAGCGCCT
ATCGCCAGGTATTACTCCAATCCCGAATATCCGAGATCGGGATCACCCGAGAGAAGTTCAACCTACATCC
TCAATCCCGATCTATCCGAGATCCGAGGAATATCGAAATCGGGGCGCGCCTGGTGTACCGAGAACGATCC
TCTCAGTGCGAGTCTCGACGATCCATATCGTTGCTTGGCAGTCAGCCAGTCGGAATCCAGCTTGGGACCC
AGGAAGTCCAATCGTCAGATATTGTACTCAAGCCTGGTCACGGCAGCGTACCGATCTGTTTAAACCTAGA
TATTGATAGTCTGATCGGTCAACGTATAATCGAGTCCTAGCTTTTGCAAACATCTATCAAGAGACAGGAT
CAGCAGGAGGCTTTCGCATGAGTATTCAACATTTCCGTGTCGCCCTTATTCCCTTTTTTGCGGCATTTTG
CCTTCCTGTTTTTGCTCACCCAGAAACGCTGGTGAAAGTAAAAGATGCTGAAGATCAGTTGGGTGCGCGA
GTGGGTTACATCGAACTGGATCTCAACAGCGGTAAGATCCTTGAGAGTTTTCGCCCCGAAGAACGCTTTC
CAATGATGAGCACTTTTAAAGTTCTGCTATGTGGCGCGGTATTATCCCGTATTGACGCCGGGCAAGAGCA
ACTCGGTCGCCGCATACACTATTCTCAGAATGACTTGGTTGAGTATTCACCAGTCACAGAAAAGCATCTT
ACGGATGGCATGACAGTAAGAGAATTATGCAGTGCTGCCATAACCATGAGTGATAACACTGCGGCCAACT
TACTTCTGACAACGATTGGAGGACCGAAGGAGCTAACCGCTTTTTTGCACAACATGGGGGATCATGTAAC
TCGCCTTGATCGTTGGGAACCGGAGCTGAATGAAGCCATACCAAACGACGAGCGTGACACCACGATGCCT
GTAGCAATGGCAACAACCTTGCGTAAACTATTAACTGGCGAACTACTTACTCTAGCTTCCCGGCAACAGT
TGATAGACTGGATGGAGGCGGATAAAGTTGCAGGACCACTTCTGCGCTCGGCCCTTCCGGCTGGCTGGTT
TATTGCTGATAAATCTGGAGCCGGTGAGCGTGGGTCTCGCGGTATCATTGCAGCACTGGGGCCAGATGGT
AAGCCCTCCCGTATCGTAGTTATCTACACGACGGGGAGTCAGGCAACTATGGATGAACGAAATAGACAGA
TCGCTGAGATAGGTGCCTCACTGATTAAGCATTGGTAACCGATTCTAGGTGCATTGGCGCAGAAAAAAAT
GCCTGATGCGACGCTGCGCGTCTTATACTCCCACATATGCCAGATTCAGCAACGGATACGGCTTCCCCAA
CTTGCCCACTTCCATACGTGTCCTCCTTACCAGAAATTTATCCTTAAGATCCCGAATCGTTTAAACTCGA
CTCTGGCTCTATCGAATCTCCGTCGTTTCGAGCTTACGCGAACAGCCGTGGCGCTCATTTGCTCGTCGGG
CATCGAATCTCGTCAGCTATCGTCAGCTTACCTTTTTGGCAGCGATCGCGGCTCCCGACATCTTGGACCA
TTAGCTCCACAGGTATCTTCTTCCCTCTAGTGGTCATAACAGCAGCTTCAGCTACCTCTCAATTCAAAAA
ACCCCTCAAGACCCGTTTAGAGGCCCCAAGGGGTTATGCTATCAATCGTTGCGTTACACACACAAAAAAC
CAACACACATCCATCTTCGATGGATAGCGATTTTATTATCTAACTGCTGATCGAGTGTAGCCAGATCTAG
TAATCAATTACGGGGTCATTAGTTCATAGCCCATATATGGAGTTCCGCGTTACATAACTTACGGTAAATG
GCCCGCCTGGCTGACCGCCCAACGACCCCCGCCCATTGACGTCAATAATGACGTATGTTCCCATAGTAAC
GCCAATAGGGACTTTCCATTGACGTCAATGGGTGGAGTATTTACGGTAAACTGCCCACTTGGCAGTACAT
CAAGTGTATCATATGCCAAGTACGCCCCCTATTGACGTCAATGACGGTAAATGGCCCGCCTGGCATTATG
CCCAGTACATGACCTTATGGGACTTTCCTACTTGGCAGTACATCTACGTATTAGTCATCGCTATTACCAT
GCTGATGCGGTTTTGGCAGTACATCAATGGGCGTGGATAGCGGTTTGACTCACGGGGATTTCCAAGTCTC
CACCCCATTGACGTCAATGGGAGTTTGTTTTGGCACCAAAATCAACGGGACTTTCCAAAATGTCGTAACA
ACTCCGCCCCATTGACGCAAATGGGCGGTAGGCGTGTACGGTGGGAGGTCTATATAAGCAGAGCTGGTTT
AGTGAACCGTCAGATCGCCTGGAGACGCCATCCACGCTGTTTTGACCTCCATAGAAGACACCGGGACCGA
TCCAGCCTCCCCTCGAAGCTTACATGTGGTACCGAGCTCGGATCCTGAGAACTTCAGGGTGAGTCTATGG
GACCCTTGATGTTTTCTTTCCCCTTCTTTTCTATGGTTAAGTTCATGTCATAGGAAGGGGAGAAGTAACA
GGGTACACATATTGACCAAATCAGGGTAATTTTGCATTTGTAATTTTAAAAAATGCTTTCTTCTTTTAAT
ATACTTTTTTGTTTATCTTATTTCTAATACTTTCCCTAATCTCTTTCTTTCAGGGCAATAATGATACAAT
GTATCATGCCTCTTTGCACCATTCTAAAGAATAACAGTGATAATTTCTGGGTTAAGGCAATAGCAATATT
TCTGCATATAAATATTTCTGCATATAAATTGTAACTGATGTAAGAGGTTTCATATTGCTAATAGCAGCTA
CAATCCAGCTACCATTCTGCTTTTATTTTATGGTTGGGATAAGGCTGGATTATTCTGAGTCCAAGCTAGG
CCCTTTTGCTAATCATGTTCATACCTCTTATCTTCCTCCCACAGCTCCTGGGCAACGTGCTGGTCTGTGT
GCTGGCCCATCACTTTGGCAAAGGCGGCCGCC
